Addgene plasmid #47869: pSimpleII-U6-tracr-U6-crRNA(tdTomato)-NLS-NmCas9-HA-NLS(s)
Purpose: All-in-one plasmid targeting tdTomato
Depositing lab: Erik Sontheimer & James Thomson. Depositing organization: Morgridge Institute for Research. Publication: Efficient genome engineering in human pluripotent stem cells using Cas9 from Neisseria meningitidis. Hou Z, Zhang Y, Propson NE, Howden SE, Chu LF, Sontheimer EJ, Thomson JA. Proc Natl Acad Sci U S A. 2013 Aug 12. 10.1073/pnas.1313587110 PubMed 23940360.
Backbone
  Vector backbone: pSimpleII
  Backbone size w/o insert (bp): 5000
  Total vector size (bp): 8501
  Vector type: Mammalian Expression, CRISPR
Growth in bacteria
  Bacterial resistance: Ampicillin, 100 μg/mL
  Growth temperature: 37°C
  Growth strain: Top10
  Copy number: Unknown
Gene/Insert 1
  Gene/Insert name: NmCas9 (alt name: CSN1)
  Species: N meningitidis
  Insert size (bp): 3243
  Tag / fusion protein: NLS (N terminal on insert); NLS (C terminal on insert); HA (C terminal on insert)
Gene/Insert 2
  Gene/Insert name: U6pr-tracrRNA
  Species: N meningitidis
  Insert size (bp): 364
Gene/Insert 3
  Gene/Insert name: tdTomato crRNA
  Species: Synthetic
Terms and licenses: Academic/Nonprofit Terms; Industry Terms: Not Available to Industry
How to cite: pSimpleII-U6-tracr-U6-crRNA(tdTomato)-NLS-NmCas9-HA-NLS(s) was a gift from Erik Sontheimer & James Thomson (Addgene plasmid # 47869 ; http://n2t.net/addgene:47869 ; RRID:Addgene_47869)
