[The description below was written by a language model from this plasmid's Addgene catalogue record and pLannotate feature annotations shown in this document.]
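Description:
pSimpleII-U6-tracr-U6-crRNA(tdTomato)-NLS-NmCas9-HA-NLS(s) is an all-in-one mammalian CRISPR expression plasmid built on the pSimpleII backbone. It carries every component of the Neisseria meningitidis Type II CRISPR/Cas9 system needed to cut a tdTomato reporter sequence. It is propagated in E. coli through a high-copy ColE1/pUC-type origin and selected with ampicillin via the β-lactamase gene and its native promoter. The backbone also contains a mini-oriP element, an internally truncated Epstein-Barr virus origin that can support episomal maintenance in cells supplying EBNA1. No EBNA1 gene and no complete mammalian selection marker are annotated. Short lac, TcR, lacI, bom and SV40 promoter fragments appear to be backbone remnants rather than functional units.

The nuclease cassette uses the human EF-1α promoter to drive NmCas9. The catalogue describes nuclear localization signals at both ends and a C-terminal HA epitope, and the feature table confirms the HA tag and the C-terminal NLS. The cassette ends in a bGH polyadenylation signal. On the opposite strand, two separate human U6 (RNA polymerase III) promoters express the RNA components individually rather than as a fused single guide. One drives the Nm tracrRNA. The other drives a crRNA whose spacer is annotated as a short DsRed-family match, consistent with targeting tdTomato, followed by the Nm repeat sequence. The tracrRNA pairs with the crRNA to direct NmCas9 to make a double-strand break at the target.

The associated work concerns genome engineering in human pluripotent stem cells, where disruption of a tdTomato reporter would give a readout of NmCas9 activity. The catalogue lists a total size of 8,501 bp, whereas the depositor's full sequence is 9,287 nt, and the record does not explain this difference.
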