Features (pLannotate 1.2.2; 23 found; start..end, strand, type, name):
     22..39      -  misc_RNA       Nm gRNA scaffold (fragment): guide RNA scaffold for the Neisseria meningitidis CRISPR/Cas9 system (Esvelt et al., 2013)
     40..63      -  CDS            DsRed-Express2 (fragment): noncytotoxic tetrameric variant of DsRed fluorescent protein (Strack et al., 2008) mammalian codon-optimized
     73..313     -  promoter       U6 promoter: RNA polymerase III promoter for human U6 snRNA
    363..388     -  CDS            SET1 (fragment): solubility-enhancement tag derived from T7 phage gene 10B
    388..406     -  promoter       T7 promoter: promoter for bacteriophage T7 RNA polymerase
    448..540     -  misc_RNA       Nm tracrRNA: trans-activating CRISPR RNA for the Neisseria meningitidis CRISPR/Cas9 system (Hou et al., 2013)
    548..788     -  promoter       U6 promoter: RNA polymerase III promoter for human U6 snRNA
    837..889     -  misc_feature   bom (fragment): basis of mobility region from pBR322
   1022..2195    +  promoter       EF-1α promoter: strong constitutive promoter for human elongation factor EF-1α
   2232..5478    +  CDS            NmCas9 (fragment): Cas9 endonuclease from the Neisseria meningitidis Type II CRISPR/Cas system (Esvelt et al., 2013) generates RNA-guided double strand breaks in DNA
   5477..5503    +  CDS            3xHA (fragment): three tandem HA epitope tags
   5510..5536    +  CDS            NLS: nuclear localization signal (Makkerh et al., 1996)
   5558..5782    +  polyA_signal   bGH poly(A) signal: bovine growth hormone polyadenylation signal
   5786..5807    +  promoter       SV40 promoter (fragment): SV40 enhancer and early promoter
   5812..5931    +  CDS            TcR (fragment): tetracycline efflux protein; tet; confers resistance to tetracycline
   5971..7084    +  rep_origin     mini-oriP: internally truncated variant of the Epstein-Barr virus oriP replication origin (Tanaka et al., 1999)
   7154..7170    -  protein_bind   lac operator: The lac repressor binds to the lac operator to inhibit transcription in E. coli. This inhibition can be relieved by adding lactose or isopropyl-β-D-thiogalactopyranoside (IPTG). lac repressor encoded by lacI
   7178..7208    -  promoter       lac promoter: promoter for the E. coli lac operon
   7223..7244    -  protein_bind   CAP binding site: CAP binding activates transcription in the presence of cAMP. E. coli catabolite activator protein
   7257..7349    -  CDS            lacI (fragment): lac repressor; lacI; The lac repressor binds to the lac operator to inhibit transcription in E. coli. This inhibition can be relieved by adding lactose or isopropyl-β-D-thiogalactopyranoside (IPTG).
   7532..8120    -  rep_origin     ori: high-copy-number ColE1/pMB1/pBR322/pUC origin of replication
   8291..9151    -  CDS            AmpR: β-lactamase; bla; confers resistance to ampicillin, carbenicillin, and related antibiotics
   9152..9256    -  promoter       AmpR promoter: bla
>Addgene plasmid #47869 | pSimpleII-U6-tracr-U6-crRNA(tdTomato)-NLS-NmCas9-HA-NLS(s) | depositor full sequence | sequence record 68867 | pSimpleII-U6-tracr-U6-crRNA(tdTomato)-NLS-NmCas9-HA-NLS(s) sequence 9287 bps
GTTTAAACAAAAAAACGAAATGAGAAAGGGAGCTACAACATGTCGGCGGGGTGCTTCACGTACCGGTGTT
TCGTCCTTTCCACAAGATATATAAAGCCAAGAAATCGAAATACTTTCAAGTTACGGTAAGCATATGATAG
TCCATTTTAAAACATAATTTTAAAACTGCAAACTACCCAAGAAATTATTACTTTCTACGTCACGTATTTT
GTACTAATATCTTTGTGTTTACAGTCAAATTAATTCTAATTATCTCTCTAACAGCCTTGTATCGTATATG
CAAATATGAAGGAATCATGGGAAATAGGCCCTCTTCCTGCCCGACCTTAGATCCGAATCCATATCGATAT
GCTAGTTATTGCTCAGCGGTGGCAGCAGCCAACTCAGCCTATAGTGAGTCGTATTAATTTCGCGGGATGT
TTAAACGCGGCCGCAAAAAAACCGAAATAAACGATGCCCCTTAAAGCAGAAGCTTTAAGGGGCAGAGCGT
TGCGGCACATCTTTTCAGACGGCCTTATTGTAGCAACGGTTCTCATTTCGGTGTTTCGTCCTTTCCACAA
GATATATAAAGCCAAGAAATCGAAATACTTTCAAGTTACGGTAAGCATATGATAGTCCATTTTAAAACAT
AATTTTAAAACTGCAAACTACCCAAGAAATTATTACTTTCTACGTCACGTATTTTGTACTAATATCTTTG
TGTTTACAGTCAAATTAATTCTAATTATCTCTCTAACAGCCTTGTATCGTATATGCAAATATGAAGGAAT
CATGGGAAATAGGCCCTCTTCCTGCCCGACCTTGACGTCGACGGATCGGGAGATCTCCCGATCCCCTATG
GTGCACTCTCAGTACAATCTGCTCTGATGCCGCATAGTTAAGCCAGTATCTGCTCCCTGCTTGTGTGTTG
GAGGTCGCTGAGTAGTGCGCGAGCAAAATTTAAGCTACAACAAGGCAAGGCTTGACCGACAATTGCATGA
AGAATCTGCTTAGGGTTAGGCGTTTTGCGCTGCTTCGCGGAGGCTCCGGTGCCCGTCAGTGGGCAGAGCG
CACATCGCCCACAGTCCCCGAGAAGTTGGGGGGAGGGGTCGGCAATTGAACCGGTGCCTAGAGAAGGTGG
CGCGGGGTAAACTGGGAAAGTGATGTCGTGTACTGGCTCCGCCTTTTTCCCGAGGGTGGGGGAGAACCGT
ATATAAGTGCAGTAGTCGCCGTGAACGTTCTTTTTCGCAACGGGTTTGCCGCCAGAACACAGGTAAGTGC
CGTGTGTGGTTCCCGCGGGCCTGGCCTCTTTACGGGTTATGGCCCTTGCGTGCCTTGAATTACTTCCACC
TGGCTCCAGTACGTGATTCTTGATCCCGAGCTGGAGCCAGGGGCGGGCCTTGCGCTTTAGGAGCCCCTTC
GCCTCGTGCTTGAGTTGAGGCCTGGCCTGGGCGCTGGGGCCGCCGCGTGCGAATCTGGTGGCACCTTCGC
GCCTGTCTCGCTGCTTTCGATAAGTCTCTAGCCATTTAAAATTTTTGATGACCTGCTGCGACGCTTTTTT
TCTGGCAAGATAGTCTTGTAAATGCGGGCCAGGATCTGCACACTGGTATTTCGGTTTTTGGGGCCGCGGG
CGGCGACGGGGCCCGTGCGTCCCAGCGCACATGTTCGGCGAGGCGGGGCCTGCGAGCGCGGCCACCGAGA
ATCGGACGGGGGTCGGACGGGGGTAGTCTCAAGCTGGCCGGCCTGCTCTGGTGCCTGGCCTCGCGCCGCC
GTGTATCGCCCCGCCCTGGGCGGCAAGGCTGGCCCGGTCGGCACCAGTTGCGTGAGCGGAAAGATGGCCG
CTTCCCGGCCCTGCTCCAGGGGGCTCAAAATGGAGGACGCGGCGCTCGGGAGAGCGGGCGGGTGAGTCAC
CCACACAAAGGAAAGGGGCCTTTCCGTCCTCAGCCGTCGCTTCATGTGACTCCACGGAGTACCGGGCGCC
GTCCAGGCACCTCGATTAGTTCTGGAGCTTTTGGAGTACGTCGTCTTTAGGTTGGGGGGAGGGGTTTTAT
GCGATGGAGTTTCCCCACACTGAGTGGGTGGAGACTGAAGTTAGGCCAGCTTGGCACTTGATGTAATTCT
CCTTGGAATTTGCCCTTTTTGAGTTTGGATCTTGGTTCATTCTCAAGCCTCAGACAGTGGTTCAAAGTTT
TTTTCTTCCATTTCAGGTGTCGTGAACACCGCCACCATGGTGCCTAAGAAGAAGAGAAAGGTGGCTGCCT
TCAAACCTAATTCAATCAACTACATCCTCGGCCTCGATATCGGCATCGCATCCGTCGGCTGGGCGATGGT
AGAAATTGACGAAGAAGAAAACCCCATCCGCCTGATTGATTTGGGCGTGCGCGTATTTGAGCGTGCCGAA
GTACCGAAAACAGGCGACTCCCTTGCCATGGCAAGGCGTTTGGCGCGCAGTGTTCGCCGCCTGACCCGCC
GTCGCGCCCACCGCCTGCTTCGGACCCGCCGCCTATTGAAACGCGAAGGCGTATTACAAGCCGCCAATTT
TGACGAAAACGGCTTGATTAAATCCTTACCGAATACACCATGGCAACTTCGCGCAGCCGCATTAGACCGC
AAACTGACGCCTTTAGAGTGGTCGGCAGTCTTGTTGCATTTAATCAAACATCGCGGCTATTTATCGCAAC
GGAAAAACGAGGGCGAAACTGCCGATAAGGAGCTTGGCGCTTTGCTTAAAGGCGTAGCCGGCAATGCCCA
TGCCTTACAGACAGGCGATTTCCGCACACCGGCCGAATTGGCTTTAAATAAATTTGAGAAAGAAAGCGGC
CATATCCGCAATCAGCGCAGCGATTATTCGCATACGTTCAGCCGCAAAGATTTACAGGCGGAGCTGATTT
TGCTGTTTGAAAAACAAAAAGAATTTGGCAATCCGCATGTTTCAGGCGGCCTTAAAGAAGGTATTGAAAC
CCTACTGATGACGCAACGCCCTGCCCTGTCCGGCGATGCCGTTCAAAAAATGTTGGGGCATTGCACCTTC
GAACCGGCAGAGCCGAAAGCCGCTAAAAACACCTACACAGCCGAACGTTTCATCTGGCTGACCAAGCTGA
ACAACCTGCGTATTTTAGAGCAAGGCAGCGAGCGGCCATTGACCGATACCGAACGCGCCACGCTTATGGA
CGAGCCATACAGAAAATCCAAACTGACTTACGCACAAGCCCGTAAGCTGCTGGGTTTAGAAGATACCGCC
TTTTTCAAAGGCTTGCGCTATGGTAAAGACAATGCCGAAGCCTCAACATTGATGGAAATGAAGGCCTACC
ATGCCATCAGCCGTGCACTGGAAAAAGAAGGATTGAAAGACAAAAAATCCCCATTAAACCTTTCTCCCGA
ATTACAAGACGAAATCGGCACGGCATTCTCCCTGTTCAAAACCGATGAAGACATTACAGGCCGTCTGAAA
GACCGTATACAGCCCGAAATCTTAGAAGCGCTGTTGAAACACATCAGCTTCGATAAGTTCGTCCAAATTT
CCTTGAAAGCATTGCGCCGAATTGTGCCTCTAATGGAACAAGGCAAACGTTACGATGAAGCCTGCGCCGA
AATCTACGGAGACCATTACGGCAAGAAGAATACGGAAGAAAAGATTTATCTGCCGCCGATTCCCGCCGAC
GAAATCCGCAACCCCGTCGTCTTGCGCGCCTTATCTCAAGCACGTAAGGTCATTAACGGCGTGGTACGCC
GTTACGGCTCCCCAGCTCGTATCCATATTGAAACTGCAAGGGAAGTAGGTAAATCGTTTAAAGACCGCAA
AGAAATTGAGAAACGCCAAGAAGAAAACCGCAAAGACCGGGAAAAAGCCGCCGCCAAATTCCGAGAGTAT
TTCCCCAATTTTGTCGGAGAACCCAAATCCAAAGATATTCTGAAACTGCGCCTGTACGAGCAACAACACG
GCAAATGCCTGTATTCGGGCAAAGAAATCAACTTAGGCCGTCTGAACGAAAAAGGCTATGTCGAAATCGA
CCATGCCCTGCCGTTCTCGCGCACATGGGACGACAGTTTCAACAATAAAGTACTGGTATTGGGCAGCGAA
AACCAAAACAAAGGCAATCAAACCCCTTACGAATACTTCAACGGCAAAGACAACAGCCGCGAATGGCAGG
AATTTAAAGCGCGTGTCGAAACCAGCCGTTTCCCGCGCAGTAAAAAACAACGGATTCTGCTGCAAAAATT
CGATGAAGACGGCTTTAAAGAACGCAATCTGAACGACACGCGCTACGTCAACCGTTTCCTGTGTCAATTT
GTTGCCGACCGTATGCGGCTGACAGGTAAAGGCAAGAAACGTGTCTTTGCATCCAACGGACAAATTACCA
ATCTGTTGCGCGGCTTTTGGGGATTGCGCAAAGTGCGTGCGGAAAACGACCGCCATCACGCCTTGGACGC
CGTCGTCGTTGCCTGCTCGACCGTTGCCATGCAGCAGAAAATTACCCGTTTTGTACGCTATAAAGAGATG
AACGCGTTTGACGGTAAAACCATAGACAAAGAAACAGGAGAAGTGCTGCATCAAAAAACACACTTCCCAC
AACCTTGGGAATTTTTCGCACAAGAAGTCATGATTCGCGTCTTCGGCAAACCGGACGGCAAACCCGAATT
CGAAGAAGCCGATACCCTAGAAAAACTGCGCACGTTGCTTGCCGAAAAATTATCATCTCGCCCCGAAGCC
GTACACGAATACGTTACGCCACTGTTTGTTTCACGCGCGCCCAATCGGAAGATGAGCGGGCAAGGGCATA
TGGAGACCGTCAAATCCGCCAAACGACTGGACGAAGGCGTCAGCGTGTTGCGCGTACCGCTGACACAGTT
AAAACTGAAAGACTTGGAAAAAATGGTCAATCGGGAGCGCGAACCTAAGCTATACGAAGCACTGAAAGCA
CGGCTGGAAGCACATAAAGACGATCCTGCCAAAGCCTTTGCCGAGCCGTTTTACAAATACGATAAAGCAG
GCAACCGCACCCAACAGGTAAAAGCCGTACGCGTAGAGCAAGTACAGAAAACCGGCGTATGGGTGCGCAA
CCATAACGGTATTGCCGACAACGCAACCATGGTGCGCGTAGATGTGTTTGAGAAAGGCGACAAGTATTAT
CTGGTACCGATTTACAGTTGGCAGGTAGCGAAAGGGATTTTGCCGGATAGGGCTGTTGTACAAGGAAAAG
ATGAAGAAGATTGGCAACTTATTGATGATAGTTTCAACTTTAAATTCTCATTACACCCTAATGATTTAGT
CGAGGTTATAACAAAAAAAGCTAGAATGTTTGGTTACTTTGCCAGCTGCCATCGAGGCACAGGTAATATC
AATATACGCATTCATGATCTTGATCATAAAATTGGCAAAAATGGAATACTGGAAGGTATCGGCGTCAAAA
CCGCCCTTTCATTCCAAAAATACCAAATTGACGAACTGGGCAAAGAAATCAGACCATGCCGTCTGAAAAA
ACGCCCGCCTGTCCGTTACCCATACGATGTTCCAGATTACGCTGCAGCTCCAGCAGCGAAGAAAAAGAAG
CTGGATTAACTCGCTGATCAGCCTCGACTGTGCCTTCTAGTTGCCAGCCATCTGTTGTTTGCCCCTCCCC
CGTGCCTTCCTTGACCCTGGAAGGTGCCACTCCCACTGTCCTTTCCTAATAAAATGAGGAAATTGCATCG
CATTGTCTGAGTAGGTGTCATTCTATTCTGGGGGGTGGGGTGGGGCAGGACAGCAAGGGGGAGGATTGGG
AAGACAATAGCAGGCATGCTGGGGATGCGGTGGGCTCTATGGCTTCTGAGGCGGAAAGAACCAGCTGGGG
CTCGACCGATGCCCTTGAGAGCCTTCAACCCAGTCAGCTCCTTCCGGTGGGCGCGGGGCATGACTATCGT
CGCCGCACTTATGACTGTCTTCTTTATCATGCAACTCGTAGGACAGGTGCCTGGCCGGGGTCCCCCGGAA
ACTCGGCCGTGGTGACCATGCAGGAAAAGGACAAGCAGCGAAAATTCACGCCCCCTTGGGAGGTGGCGGC
ATATGCAAAGGATAGCACTCCCACTCTACTACTGGGTATCATATGCTGACTGTATATGCATGAGGATAGC
ATATGCTACCCGGATACAGATTAGGATAGCATATACTACCCAGATATAGATTAGGATAGCATATGCTACC
CAGATATAGATTAGGATAGCCTATGCTACCCAGATATAAATTAGGATAGCATATACTACCCAGATATAGA
TTAGGATAGCATATGCTACCCAGATATAGATTAGGATAGCCTATGCTACCCAGATATAGATTAGGATAGC
ATATGCTACCCAGATATAGATTAGGATAGCATATGCTATCCAGATATTTGGGTAGTATATGCTACCCAGA
TATAAATTAGGATAGCATATACTACCCTAATCTCTATTAGGATAGCATATGCTACCCGGATACAGATTAG
GATAGCATATACTACCCAGATATAGATTAGGATAGCATATGCTACCCAGATATAGATTAGGATAGCCTAT
GCTACCCAGATATAAATTAGGATAGCATATACTACCCAGATATAGATTAGGATAGCATATGCTACCCAGA
TATAGATTAGGATAGCCTATGCTACCCAGATATAGATTAGGATAGCATATGCTATCCAGATATTTGGGTA
GTATATGCTACCCATGGCAACATTAGCCCACCGTGCTCTCAGCGACCTCGTGAATATGAGGACCAACAAC
CCTGTGCTTGGCGCTCAGGCGCAAGTGTGTGTAATTTGTCCTCCAGATCGCAGCAATCGCGCCCCTATCT
TGGCCCGCCCACCTACTTATGCAGGTATTCCCCGGGGTGCCATTAGTGGTTTTGTGGGCAAGTGGTTTGA
CCGCAGTGGTTAGCGGGGTTACAATCAGCCAAGTTATTACACCCTTATTTTACAGTCCAAAACCGCAGGG
CGGCGTGTGGGGGCTGACGCGATCGCTGTTCCTTAGGACCCTTTTACTAACCCTAATTCGATAGCATATG
CTTCCCGTTGGGTAACATATGCTATTGAATTAGGGTTAGTCTGGATAGTATATACTACTACCCGGGAAGC
ATATGCTACCCGTTTAGGGTTATACCGTCGACCTCTAGCTAGAGCTTGGCGTAATCATGGTCATAGCTGT
TTCCTGTGTGAAATTGTTATCCGCTCACAATTCCACACAACATACGAGCCGGAAGCATAAAGTGTAAAGC
CTGGGGTGCCTAATGAGTGAGCTAACTCACATTAATTGCGTTGCGCTCACTGCCCGCTTTCCAGTCGGGA
AACCTGTCGTGCCAGCTGCATTAATGAATCGGCCAACGCGCGGGGAGAGGCGGTTTGCGTATTGGGCGCT
CTTCCGCTTCCTCGCTCACTGACTCGCTGCGCTCGGTCGTTCGGCTGCGGCGAGCGGTATCAGCTCACTC
AAAGGCGGTAATACGGTTATCCACAGAATCAGGGGATAACGCAGGAAAGAACATGTGAGCAAAAGGCCAG
CAAAAGGCCAGGAACCGTAAAAAGGCCGCGTTGCTGGCGTTTTTCCATAGGCTCCGCCCCCCTGACGAGC
ATCACAAAAATCGACGCTCAAGTCAGAGGTGGCGAAACCCGACAGGACTATAAAGATACCAGGCGTTTCC
CCCTGGAAGCTCCCTCGTGCGCTCTCCTGTTCCGACCCTGCCGCTTACCGGATACCTGTCCGCCTTTCTC
CCTTCGGGAAGCGTGGCGCTTTCTCAATGCTCACGCTGTAGGTATCTCAGTTCGGTGTAGGTCGTTCGCT
CCAAGCTGGGCTGTGTGCACGAACCCCCCGTTCAGCCCGACCGCTGCGCCTTATCCGGTAACTATCGTCT
TGAGTCCAACCCGGTAAGACACGACTTATCGCCACTGGCAGCAGCCACTGGTAACAGGATTAGCAGAGCG
AGGTATGTAGGCGGTGCTACAGAGTTCTTGAAGTGGTGGCCTAACTACGGCTACACTAGAAGGACAGTAT
TTGGTATCTGCGCTCTGCTGAAGCCAGTTACCTTCGGAAAAAGAGTTGGTAGCTCTTGATCCGGCAAACA
AACCACCGCTGGTAGCGGTGGTTTTTTTGTTTGCAAGCAGCAGATTACGCGCAGAAAAAAAGGATCTCAA
GAAGATCCTTTGATCTTTTCTACGGGGTCTGACGCTCAGTGGAACGAAAACTCACGTTAAGGGATTTTGG
TCATGAGATTATCAAAAAGGATCTTCACCTAGATCCTTTTAAATTAAAAATGAAGTTTTAAATCAATCTA
AAGTATATATGAGTAAACTTGGTCTGACAGTTACCAATGCTTAATCAGTGAGGCACCTATCTCAGCGATC
TGTCTATTTCGTTCATCCATAGTTGCCTGACTCCCCGTCGTGTAGATAACTACGATACGGGAGGGCTTAC
CATCTGGCCCCAGTGCTGCAATGATACCGCGAGACCCACGCTCACCGGCTCCAGATTTATCAGCAATAAA
CCAGCCAGCCGGAAGGGCCGAGCGCAGAAGTGGTCCTGCAACTTTATCCGCCTCCATCCAGTCTATTAAT
TGTTGCCGGGAAGCTAGAGTAAGTAGTTCGCCAGTTAATAGTTTGCGCAACGTTGTTGCCATTGCTACAG
GCATCGTGGTGTCACGCTCGTCGTTTGGTATGGCTTCATTCAGCTCCGGTTCCCAACGATCAAGGCGAGT
TACATGATCCCCCATGTTGTGCAAAAAAGCGGTTAGCTCCTTCGGTCCTCCGATCGTTGTCAGAAGTAAG
TTGGCCGCAGTGTTATCACTCATGGTTATGGCAGCACTGCATAATTCTCTTACTGTCATGCCATCCGTAA
GATGCTTTTCTGTGACTGGTGAGTACTCAACCAAGTCATTCTGAGAATAGTGTATGCGGCGACCGAGTTG
CTCTTGCCCGGCGTCAATACGGGATAATACCGCGCCACATAGCAGAACTTTAAAAGTGCTCATCATTGGA
AAACGTTCTTCGGGGCGAAAACTCTCAAGGATCTTACCGCTGTTGAGATCCAGTTCGATGTAACCCACTC
GTGCACCCAACTGATCTTCAGCATCTTTTACTTTCACCAGCGTTTCTGGGTGAGCAAAAACAGGAAGGCA
AAATGCCGCAAAAAAGGGAATAAGGGCGACACGGAAATGTTGAATACTCATACTCTTCCTTTTTCAATAT
TATTGAAGCATTTATCAGGGTTATTGTCTCATGAGCGGATACATATTTGAATGTATTTAGAAAAATAAAC
AAATAGGGGTTCCGCGCACATTTCCCCGAAAAGTGCCACCTGACGTC
