>Addgene plasmid #47869 | pSimpleII-U6-tracr-U6-crRNA(tdTomato)-NLS-NmCas9-HA-NLS(s) | addgene partial sequence | sequence record 71682 | BGH-rev 5'-TAGAAGGCACAGTCGAGG-3'
TTTTCTTCGCTGCTGGAGCTGCAGCGTAATCTGGAACATCGTATGGGTAACGGACAGGCGGGCGTTTTTT
CAGACGGCATGGTCTGATTTCTTTGCCCAGTTCGTCAATTTGGTATTTTTGGAATGAAAGGGCGGTTTTG
ACGCCGATACCTTCCAGTATTCCATTTTTGCCAATTTTATGATCAAGATCATGAATGCGTATATTGATAT
TACCTGTGCCTCGATGGCAGCTGGCAAAGTAACCAAACATTCTAGCTTTTTTTGTTATAACCTCGACTAA
ATCATTAGGGTGTAATGAGAATTTAAAGTTGAAACTATCATCAATAAGTTGCCAATCTTCTTCATCTTTT
CCTTGTACAACAGCCCTATCCGGCAAAATCCCTTTCGCTACCTGCCAACTGTAAATCGGTACCAGATAAT
ACTTGTCGCCTTTCTCAAACACATCTACGCGCACCATGGTTGCGTTGTCGGCAATACCGTTATGGTTGCG
CACCCATACGCCGGTTTTCTGTACTTGCTCTACGCGTACGGCTTTTACCTGTTGGGTGCGGTTGCCTGCT
TTATCGTATTTGTAAAACGGCTCGGCAAAGGCTTTGGCAGGATCGTCTTTATGTGCTTCCAGCCGTGCTT
TCAGTGCTTCGTATAGCTTAGGTTCGCGCTCCCGATTGACCATTTTTTCCAAGTCTTTCAGTTTTAACTG
TGTCAGCGGTACGCGCAACACGCTGACGCCTTCGTCCAGTCGTTTGGCGGATTTGACGGTCTCCATATGC
CCTTGCCCGCTCATCTTCCGATTGGGCGCGCGTGAAACAAACAGTGGCGTAACGTATTCGTGTACGGCTT
CGGGGCGAGATGATAATTTTTCGGCAAGCAACGTGCGCAGTTTTTCT
