>Addgene plasmid #47869 | pSimpleII-U6-tracr-U6-crRNA(tdTomato)-NLS-NmCas9-HA-NLS(s) | addgene partial sequence | sequence record 71683 | Amp-R 5'-ATAATACCGCGCCACATAGC-3'
AACGTTCTTCGGGGCGAAAACTCTCAAGGATCTTACCGCTGTTGAGATCCAGTTCGATGTAACCCACTCG
TGCACCCAACTGATCTTCAGCATCTTTTACTTTCACCAGCGTTTCTGGGTGAGCAAAAACAGGAAGGCAA
AATGCCGCAAAAAAGGGAATAAGGGCGACACGGAAATGTTGAATACTCATACTCTTCCTTTTTCAATATT
ATTGAAGCATTTATCAGGGTTATTGTCTCATGAGCGGATACATATTTGAATGTATTTAGAAAAATAAACA
AATAGGGGTTCCGCGCACATTTCCCCGAAAAGTGCCACCTGACGTCGTTTAAACAAAAAAACGAAATGAG
AAAGGGAGCTACAACATGTCGGCGGGGTGCTTCACGTACGGTGTTTCGTCCTTTCCACAAGATATATAAA
GCCAAGAAATCGAAATACTTTCAAGTTACGGTAAGCATATGATAGTCCATTTTAAAACATAATTTTAAAA
CTGCAAACTACCCAAGAAATTATTACTTTCTACGTCACGTATTTTGTACTAATATCTTTGTGTTTACAGT
CAAATTAATTCTAATTATCTCTCTAACAGCCTTGTATCGTATATGCAAATATGAAGGAATCATGGGAAAT
AGGCCCTCTTCCTGCCCGACCTTAGATCCGAATCCATATCGATATGCTAGTTATTGCTCAGCGGTGGCAG
CAGCCAACTCAGCCTATAGTGAGTCGTATTAATTTCGCGGGATGTTTAAACGCGGCCGCAAAAAAACCGA
AATAAACGATGCCCCTTAAAGCAGAAGCTTTAAGGGGCAGAGCGTTGCGGCACATCTTTTCAGACGGCCT
TATTGTAGCAACGGTTCTCATTTCGGTGTTTCGTCCTTTCCACAAGATATATAAA
