>Addgene plasmid #47869 | pSimpleII-U6-tracr-U6-crRNA(tdTomato)-NLS-NmCas9-HA-NLS(s) | addgene partial sequence | sequence record 71684 | EF1a-R 5'-CACGGCGACTACTGCACTTA-3'
AAGGCGGAGCCAGTACACGACATCACTTTCCCAGTTTACCCCGCGCCACCTTCTCTAGGCACCGGTTCAA
TTGCCGACCCCTCCCCCCAACTTCTCGGGGACTGTGGGCGATGTGCGCTCTGCCCACTGACGGGCACCGG
AGCCTCCGCGAAGCAGCGCAAAACGCCTAACCCTAAGCAGATTCTTCATGCAATTGTCGGTCAAGCCTTG
CCTTGTTGTAGCTTAAATTTTGCTCGCGCACTACTCAGCGACCTCCAACACACAAGCAGGGAGCAGATAC
TGGCTTAACTATGCGGCATCAGAGCAGATTGTACTGAGAGTGCACCATAGGGGATCGGGAGATCTCCCGA
TCCGTCGACGTCAAGGTCGGGCAGGAAGAGGGCCTATTTCCCATGATTCCTTCATATTTGCATATACGAT
ACAAGGCTGTTAGAGAGATAATTAGAATTAATTTGACTGTAAACACAAAGATATTAGTACAAAATACGTG
ACGTAGAAAGTAATAATTTCTTGGGTAGTTTGCAGTTTTAAAATTATGTTTTAAAATGGACTATCATATG
CTTACCGTAACTTGAAAGTATTTCGATTTCTTGGCTTTATATATCTTGTGGAAAGGACGAAACACCGAAA
TGAGAACCGTTGCTACAATAAGGCCGTCTGAAAAGATGTGCCGCAACGCTCTGCCCCTTAAAGCTTCTGC
TTTAAGGGGCATCGTTTATTTCGGTTTTTTTGCGGCCGCGTTTAAACATCCCGCGAAATTAATACGACTC
ACTATAGGCTGAGTTGGCTGCTGCCACCGCTGAGCAATAACTAGCATATCGATATGGATTCGGATCTAAG
GTCGGGCAGGAAGA
