>Addgene plasmid #47869 | pSimpleII-U6-tracr-U6-crRNA(tdTomato)-NLS-NmCas9-HA-NLS(s) | addgene partial sequence | sequence record 71685 | Ef1a-F 5'-TCAAGCCTCAGACAGTGGTTC-3'
GCCTAAGAAGAAGAGAAAGGTGGCTGCCTTCAAACCTAATTCAATCAACTACATCCTCGGCCTCGATATC
GGCATCGCATCCGTCGGCTGGGCGATGGTAGAAATTGACGAAGAAGAAAACCCCATCCGCCTGATTGATT
TGGGCGTGCGCGTATTTGAGCGTGCCGAAGTACCGAAAACAGGCGACTCCCTTGCCATGGCAAGGCGTTT
GGCGCGCAGTGTTCGCCGCCTGACCCGCCGTCGCGCCCACCGCCTGCTTCGGACCCGCCGCCTATTGAAA
CGCGAAGGCGTATTACAAGCCGCCAATTTTGACGAAAACGGCTTGATTAAATCCTTACCGAATACACCAT
GGCAACTTCGCGCAGCCGCATTAGACCGCAAACTGACGCCTTTAGAGTGGTCGGCAGTCTTGTTGCATTT
AATCAAACATCGCGGCTATTTATCGCAACGGAAAAACGAGGGCGAAACTGCCGATAAGGAGCTTGGCGCT
TTGCTTAAAGGCGTAGCCGGCAATGCCCATGCCTTACAGACAGGCGATTTCCGCACACCGGCCGAATTGG
CTTTAAATAAATTTGAGAAAGAAAGCGGCCATATCCGCAATCAGCGCAGCGATTATTCGCATACGTTCAG
CCGCAAAGATTTACAGGCGGAGCTGATTTTGCTGTTTGAAAAACAAAAAGAATTTGGCAATCCGCATGTT
TCAGGCGGCCTTAAAGAAGGTATTGAAACCCTACTGATGACGCAACGCCCTGCCCTGTCCGGCGATGCCG
TTCAAAAAATGTTGGGGCATTGCACCTTCGAACCGGCAGAGCCGAAAGCCGCTAAAAACACCTACACAGC
CGAACGTTTCATCTGGCTGACCAAGCTGAACAACCTGCGTATTTTAGAGCAAGGCAGCGAGCGGCCATTG
ACCGATACCGAACGCGCCACGCTTATGGACGAGCCATACAGAAAATCCAA
